Addgene plasmid #129226: pGEX-4T-1-3xHA-IκBα(1-62)
Purpose: Encodes HA tagged human IκBα(1-62) for purification by GST affinity
Depositing lab: Kevin Janes. Depositing organization: University of Virginia. Publication: An ultrasensitive fiveplex activity assay for cellular kinases. Smolko CM, Janes KA. Sci Rep. 2019 Dec 19;9(1):19409. doi: 10.1038/s41598-019-55998-8. PubMed 31857650.
Backbone
  Vector backbone: pGEX-4T1
  Backbone manufacturer: Amersham
  Backbone size w/o insert (bp): 4969
  Vector type: Bacterial Expression
Growth in bacteria
  Bacterial resistance: Ampicillin, 100 μg/mL
  Growth temperature: 37°C
  Growth strain: DH5alpha
  Copy number: Low Copy
Gene/Insert
  Gene/Insert name: IkBa(1-62) (alt name: NFKBIA)
  Species: H. sapiens (human)
  Insert size (bp): 201
  GenBank ID: NM_020529
  Entrez Gene: NFKBIA (a.k.a. EDAID2, IKBA, MAD-3, NFKBI)
  Tag / fusion protein: GST (N terminal on backbone); HA (N terminal on backbone)
  Cloning method: Restriction Enzyme; 5′ cloning site BamHI (not destroyed); 3′ cloning site EcoRI (not destroyed)
  Sequencing primers: 5′ 5GEX; 3′ 3GEX
Terms and licenses: Academic/Nonprofit Terms; Industry Terms: Not Available to Industry
Depositor comments: Depositor uses BL21 for protein production. There is a single mutation in LacI- L189S, but this does not affect plasmid function.
How to cite: pGEX-4T-1-3xHA-IκBα(1-62) was a gift from Kevin Janes (Addgene plasmid # 129226 ; http://n2t.net/addgene:129226 ; RRID:Addgene_129226)
