[The description below was written by a language model from this plasmid's Addgene catalogue record and pLannotate feature annotations shown in this document.]
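Description:
pGEX-4T-1-3xHA-IκBα(1-62) is a bacterial expression plasmid built on the pGEX-4T-1 backbone for producing a GST-fused, HA-tagged fragment of human IκBα (NFKBIA) in E. coli. The sequenced record is about 5.2 kb. It replicates from a ColE1/pBR322-type origin and is selected with ampicillin through the β-lactamase (AmpR) gene. The catalogue lists it as low copy, although the annotation tool labels the origin generically as high-copy and finds only a fragment of rop. Other annotated backbone remnants include bom fragments, a lac promoter/operator with lacZα, and a short E. coli yciV fragment.

Expression is driven by the strong hybrid tac promoter followed by a lac operator. The plasmid carries its own lacI gene, so transcription is repressed until relieved by IPTG. The depositor notes an L189S substitution in LacI that is reported not to affect plasmid function. The open reading frame begins with Schistosoma japonicum glutathione S-transferase, continues through a 3xHA epitope (annotated as three fragments), and ends with residues 1–62 of IκBα, which were cloned between BamHI and EcoRI sites that both remain intact. This N-terminal region of IκBα belongs to a protein whose stimulus-induced phosphorylation triggers its ubiquitination and degradation, releasing NF-κB.

The GST moiety allows purification of the fusion protein on glutathione affinity resin, and the HA tags give a generic epitope for detection or capture. The associated publication describes a multiplexed activity assay for cellular kinases, which suggests the purified protein is used as a recombinant kinase substrate, though the record itself states only purification by GST affinity. The depositor propagates the plasmid in DH5alpha and uses BL21 for protein production.
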