Features (pLannotate 1.2.2; 20 found; start..end, strand, type, name):
     45..73      +  promoter       tac promoter: strong E. coli promoter; hybrid between the trp and lac UV5 promoters
     81..97      +  protein_bind   lac operator: The lac repressor binds to the lac operator to inhibit transcription in E. coli. This inhibition can be relieved by adding lactose or isopropyl-β-D-thiogalactopyranoside (IPTG). lac repressor encoded by lacI
    120..773     +  CDS            GST26_SCHJA: Experimental evidence at protein level: Swiss-Prot protein existence level 1. GST isoenzymes appear to play a central role in the parasite detoxification system. Other functions are also suspected including a role in increasing the solubility of haematin in the parasite gut. From Schistosoma japonicum (Blood fluke).
    801..817     +  CDS            3xHA (fragment): three tandem HA epitope tags
    828..844     +  CDS            3xHA (fragment): three tandem HA epitope tags
    855..881     +  CDS            3xHA (fragment): three tandem HA epitope tags
    888..1073    +  CDS            NFKBIA (fragment): IKBA_HUMAN - Also known as IKBA, MAD3, NFKBI. Experimental evidence at protein level: Swiss-Prot protein existence level 1. Inhibits the activity of dimeric NF-kappa-B/REL complexes by trapping REL dimers in the cytoplasm through masking of their nuclear localization signals. On cellular stimulation by immune and proinflammatory responses, becomes phosphorylated promoting ubiquitination and degradation, enabling the dimeric RELA to translocate to the nucleus and activate transcription. From Homo sapiens (Human).
   1124..1163    +  CDS            rop (fragment): Rop protein, which maintains plasmids at low copy number; rop
   1265..1305    +  misc_feature   bom (fragment): basis of mobility region from pBR322
   1410..1514    +  promoter       AmpR promoter: bla
   1515..2375    +  CDS            AmpR: β-lactamase; bla; confers resistance to ampicillin, carbenicillin, and related antibiotics
   2546..3134    +  rep_origin     ori: high-copy-number ColE1/pMB1/pBR322/pUC origin of replication
   3320..3371    -  misc_feature   bom (fragment): basis of mobility region from pBR322
   3378..3455    +  promoter       lacI promoter: lacI
   3456..4538    +  CDS            lacI: lac repressor; lacI; The lac repressor binds to the lac operator to inhibit transcription in E. coli. This inhibition can be relieved by adding lactose or isopropyl-β-D-thiogalactopyranoside (IPTG).
   4551..4572    +  protein_bind   CAP binding site: CAP binding activates transcription in the presence of cAMP. E. coli catabolite activator protein
   4587..4617    +  promoter       lac promoter: promoter for the E. coli lac operon
   4625..4641    +  protein_bind   lac operator: The lac repressor binds to the lac operator to inhibit transcription in E. coli. This inhibition can be relieved by adding lactose or isopropyl-β-D-thiogalactopyranoside (IPTG). lac repressor encoded by lacI
   4661..4834    +  CDS            lacZα: LacZα fragment of β-galactosidase; lacZ fragment
   5098..5214    -  CDS            yciV (fragment): RNAAM_ECOLI - Also known as trpH From Escherichia coli (strain K12).
>Addgene plasmid #129226 | pGEX-4T-1-3xHA-IκBα(1-62) | addgene full sequence | sequence record 256090 | Addgene NGS Result
CGCCGACATCATAACGGTTCTGGCAAATATTCTGAAATGAGCTGTTGACAATTAATCATCGGCTCGTATA
ATGTGTGGAATTGTGAGCGGATAACAATTTCACACAGGAAACAGTATTCATGTCCCCTATACTAGGTTAT
TGGAAAATTAAGGGCCTTGTGCAACCCACTCGACTTCTTTTGGAATATCTTGAAGAAAAATATGAAGAGC
ATTTGTATGAGCGCGATGAAGGTGATAAATGGCGAAACAAAAAGTTTGAATTGGGTTTGGAGTTTCCCAA
TCTTCCTTATTATATTGATGGTGATGTTAAATTAACACAGTCTATGGCCATCATACGTTATATAGCTGAC
AAGCACAACATGTTGGGTGGTTGTCCAAAAGAGCGTGCAGAGATTTCAATGCTTGAAGGAGCGGTTTTGG
ATATTAGATACGGTGTTTCGAGAATTGCATATAGTAAAGACTTTGAAACTCTCAAAGTTGATTTTCTTAG
CAAGCTACCTGAAATGCTGAAAATGTTCGAAGATCGTTTATGTCATAAAACATATTTAAATGGTGATCAT
GTAACCCATCCTGACTTCATGTTGTATGACGCTCTTGATGTTGTTTTATACATGGACCCAATGTGCCTGG
ATGCGTTCCCAAAATTAGTTTGTTTTAAAAAACGTATTGAAGCTATCCCACAAATTGATAAGTACTTGAA
ATCCAGCAAGTATATAGCATGGCCTTTGCAGGGCTGGCAAGCCACGTTTGGTGGTGGCGACCATCCTCCA
AAATCGGATCTGGTTCCGCGTGGATCTATGTACCCATACGATGTTCCAGATTACGCTTACCCATACGATG
TTCCAGATTACGCTTACCCATACGATGTTCCAGATTACGCTGGATCCATGTTCCAGGCGGCCGAGCGCCC
CCAGGAGTGGGCCATGGAGGGCCCCCGCGACGGGCTGAAGAAGGAGCGGCTACTGGACGACCGCCACGAC
AGCGGCCTGGACTCCATGAAAGACGAGGAGTACGAGCAGATGGTCAAGGAGCTGCAGGAGATCCGCCTCG
AGCCGCAGGAGGTGCCGCGCGGCTGAGAATTCCCGGGTCGACTCGAGCGGCCGCATCGTGACTGACTGAC
GATCTGCCTCGCGCGTTTCGGTGATGACGGTGAAAACCTCTGACACATGCAGCTCCCGGAGACGGTCACA
GCTTGTCTGTAAGCGGATGCCGGGAGCAGACAAGCCCGTCAGGGCGCGTCAGCGGGTGTTGGCGGGTGTC
GGGGCGCAGCCATGACCCAGTCACGTAGCGATAGCGGAGTGTATAATTCTTGAAGACGAAAGGGCCTCGT
GATACGCCTATTTTTATAGGTTAATGTCATGATAATAATGGTTTCTTAGACGTCAGGTGGCACTTTTCGG
GGAAATGTGCGCGGAACCCCTATTTGTTTATTTTTCTAAATACATTCAAATATGTATCCGCTCATGAGAC
AATAACCCTGATAAATGCTTCAATAATATTGAAAAAGGAAGAGTATGAGTATTCAACATTTCCGTGTCGC
CCTTATTCCCTTTTTTGCGGCATTTTGCCTTCCTGTTTTTGCTCACCCAGAAACGCTGGTGAAAGTAAAA
GATGCTGAAGATCAGTTGGGTGCACGAGTGGGTTACATCGAACTGGATCTCAACAGCGGTAAGATCCTTG
AGAGTTTTCGCCCCGAAGAACGTTTTCCAATGATGAGCACTTTTAAAGTTCTGCTATGTGGCGCGGTATT
ATCCCGTGTTGACGCCGGGCAAGAGCAACTCGGTCGCCGCATACACTATTCTCAGAATGACTTGGTTGAG
TACTCACCAGTCACAGAAAAGCATCTTACGGATGGCATGACAGTAAGAGAATTATGCAGTGCTGCCATAA
CCATGAGTGATAACACTGCGGCCAACTTACTTCTGACAACGATCGGAGGACCGAAGGAGCTAACCGCTTT
TTTGCACAACATGGGGGATCATGTAACTCGCCTTGATCGTTGGGAACCGGAGCTGAATGAAGCCATACCA
AACGACGAGCGTGACACCACGATGCCTGCAGCAATGGCAACAACGTTGCGCAAACTATTAACTGGCGAAC
TACTTACTCTAGCTTCCCGGCAACAATTAATAGACTGGATGGAGGCGGATAAAGTTGCAGGACCACTTCT
GCGCTCGGCCCTTCCGGCTGGCTGGTTTATTGCTGATAAATCTGGAGCCGGTGAGCGTGGGTCTCGCGGT
ATCATTGCAGCACTGGGGCCAGATGGTAAGCCCTCCCGTATCGTAGTTATCTACACGACGGGGAGTCAGG
CAACTATGGATGAACGAAATAGACAGATCGCTGAGATAGGTGCCTCACTGATTAAGCATTGGTAACTGTC
AGACCAAGTTTACTCATATATACTTTAGATTGATTTAAAACTTCATTTTTAATTTAAAAGGATCTAGGTG
AAGATCCTTTTTGATAATCTCATGACCAAAATCCCTTAACGTGAGTTTTCGTTCCACTGAGCGTCAGACC
CCGTAGAAAAGATCAAAGGATCTTCTTGAGATCCTTTTTTTCTGCGCGTAATCTGCTGCTTGCAAACAAA
AAAACCACCGCTACCAGCGGTGGTTTGTTTGCCGGATCAAGAGCTACCAACTCTTTTTCCGAAGGTAACT
GGCTTCAGCAGAGCGCAGATACCAAATACTGTCCTTCTAGTGTAGCCGTAGTTAGGCCACCACTTCAAGA
ACTCTGTAGCACCGCCTACATACCTCGCTCTGCTAATCCTGTTACCAGTGGCTGCTGCCAGTGGCGATAA
GTCGTGTCTTACCGGGTTGGACTCAAGACGATAGTTACCGGATAAGGCGCAGCGGTCGGGCTGAACGGGG
GGTTCGTGCACACAGCCCAGCTTGGAGCGAACGACCTACACCGAACTGAGATACCTACAGCGTGAGCTAT
GAGAAAGCGCCACGCTTCCCGAAGGGAGAAAGGCGGACAGGTATCCGGTAAGCGGCAGGGTCGGAACAGG
AGAGCGCACGAGGGAGCTTCCAGGGGGAAACGCCTGGTATCTTTATAGTCCTGTCGGGTTTCGCCACCTC
TGACTTGAGCGTCGATTTTTGTGATGCTCGTCAGGGGGGCGGAGCCTATGGAAAAACGCCAGCAACGCGG
CCTTTTTACGGTTCCTGGCCTTTTGCTGGCCTTTTGCTCACATGTTCTTTCCTGCGTTATCCCCTGATTC
TGTGGATAACCGTATTACCGCCTTTGAGTGAGCTGATACCGCTCGCCGCAGCCGAACGACCGAGCGCAGC
GAGTCAGTGAGCGAGGAAGCGGAAGAGCGCCTGATGCGGTATTTTCTCCTTACGCATCTGTGCGGTATTT
CACACCGCATAAATTCCGACACCATCGAATGGCGCAAAACCTTTCGCGGTATGGCATGATAGCGCCCGGA
AGAGAGTCAATTCAGGGTGGTGAATGTGAAACCAGTAACGTTATACGATGTCGCAGAGTATGCCGGTGTC
TCTTATCAGACCGTTTCCCGCGTGGTGAACCAGGCCAGCCACGTTTCTGCGAAAACGCGGGAAAAAGTGG
AAGCGGCGATGGCGGAGCTGAATTACATTCCCAACCGCGTGGCACAACAACTGGCGGGCAAACAGTCGTT
GCTGATTGGCGTTGCCACCTCCAGTCTGGCCCTGCACGCGCCGTCGCAAATTGTCGCGGCGATTAAATCT
CGCGCCGATCAACTGGGTGCCAGCGTGGTGGTGTCGATGGTAGAACGAAGCGGCGTCGAAGCCTGTAAAG
CGGCGGTGCACAATCTTCTCGCGCAACGCGTCAGTGGGCTGATCATTAACTATCCGCTGGATGACCAGGA
TGCCATTGCTGTGGAAGCTGCCTGCACTAATGTTCCGGCGTTATTTCTTGATGTCTCTGACCAGACACCC
ATCAACAGTATTATTTTCTCCCATGAAGACGGTACGCGACTGGGCGTGGAGCATCTGGTCGCATTGGGTC
ACCAGCAAATCGCGCTGTTAGCGGGCCCATCAAGTTCTGTCTCGGCGCGTCTGCGTCTGGCTGGCTGGCA
TAAATATCTCACTCGCAATCAAATTCAGCCGATAGCGGAACGGGAAGGCGACTGGAGTGCCATGTCCGGT
TTTCAACAAACCATGCAAATGCTGAATGAGGGCATCGTTCCCACTGCGATGCTGGTTGCCAACGATCAGA
TGGCGCTGGGCGCAATGCGCGCCATTACCGAGTCCGGGCTGCGCGTTGGTGCGGATATCTCGGTAGTGGG
ATACGACGATACCGAAGACAGCTCATGTTATATCCCGCCGTTAACCACCATCAAACAGGATTTTCGCCTG
CTGGGGCAAACCAGCGTGGACCGCTTGCTGCAACTCTCTCAGGGCCAGGCGGTGAAGGGCAATCAGCTGT
TGCCCGTCTCACTGGTGAAAAGAAAAACCACCCTGGCGCCCAATACGCAAACCGCCTCTCCCCGCGCGTT
GGCCGATTCATTAATGCAGCTGGCACGACAGGTTTCCCGACTGGAAAGCGGGCAGTGAGCGCAACGCAAT
TAATGTAAGTTAGCTCACTCATTAGGCACCCCAGGCTTTACACTTTATGCTTCCGGCTCGTATGTTGTGT
GGAATTGTGAGCGGATAACAATTTCACACAGGAAACAGCTATGACCATGATTACGGATTCACTGGCCGTC
GTTTTACAACGTCGTGACTGGGAAAACCCTGGCGTTACCCAACTTAATCGCCTTGCAGCACATCCCCCTT
TCGCCAGCTGGCGTAATAGCGAAGAGGCCCGCACCGATCGCCCTTCCCAACAGTTGCGCAGCCTGAATGG
CGAATGGCGCTTTGCCTGGTTTCCGGCACCAGAAGCGGTGCCGGAAAGCTGGCTGGAGTGCGATCTTCCT
GAGGCCGATACTGTCGTCGTCCCCTCAAACTGGCAGATGCACGGTTACGATGCGCCCATCTACACCAACG
TGACCTATCCCATTACGGTCAATCCGCCGTTTGTTCCCACGGAGAATCCGACGGGTTGTTACTCGCTCAC
ATTTAATGTTGATGAAAGCTGGCTACAGGAAGGCCAGACGCGAATTATTTTTGATGGCGTTGGAATTAGC
TTATCGACTGCACGGTGCACCAATGCTTCTGGCGTCAGGCAGCCATCGGAAGCTGTGGTATGGCTGTGCA
GGTCGTAAATCACTGCATAATTCGTGTCGCTCAAGGCGCACTCCCGTTCTGGATAATGTTTTTTG
